>Addgene plasmid #40825 | pHM6-alphasynuclein-A53T | addgene partial sequence | sequence record 54507 | CMV-F 5'-CGCAAATGGGCGGTAGGCGTG-3'
ACTAGAGAACCCACTGCTTACTGGCTTATCGAAATTAATACGACTCACTATAGGGAGACCCAAGCTGGAG
ACCATGTACCCATACGACGTCCCAGACTACGCTGGAAGCTTGATGGATGTATTCATGAAAGGACTTTCAA
AGGCCAAGGAGGGAGTTGTGGCTGCTGCTGAGAAAACCAAACAGGGTGTGGCAGAAGCAGCAGGAAAGAC
AAAAGAGGGTGTTCTCTATGTAGGCTCCAAAACCAAGGAGGGAGTGGTGCATGGTGTGACAACAGTGGCT
GAGAAGACCAAAGAGCAAGTGACAAATGTTGGAGGAGCAGTGGTGACGGGTGTGACAGCAGTAGCCCAGA
AGACAGTGGAGGGAGCAGGGAGCATTGCAGCAGCCACTGGCTTTGTCAAAAAGGACCAGTTGGGCAAGAA
TGAAGAAGGAGCCCCACAGGAAGGAATTCTGGAAGATATGCCTGTGGATCCTGACAATGAGGCTTATGAA
ATGCCTTCTGAGGAAGGGTATCAAGACTACGAACCTGAAGCCGAGAATTCGCGGCCGCTACACGTGCATC
ATCATCATCATCATTAAGGGCCCTATTCTATAGTGTCACCTAAATGCTAGAGCTCGCTGATCAGCCTCGA
CTGTGCCTTCTAGTTGCCAGCCATCTGTTGTTTGCCCCTCCCCCGTGCCTTCCTTGACCCTGGAAGGTGC
CACTCCCACTGTCCTTTCCTAATAAAATGAGGAAATTGCATCGCATTGTCTGAGTAGGTGTCATTCTATT
CTGGGGGG
