[The description below was written by a language model from this plasmid's Addgene catalogue record.]
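Description:
pHM6-alphasynuclein-A53T is a mammalian expression plasmid built on the commercial pHM6 backbone (about 5.45 kb without insert). It carries the human SNCA gene, which encodes alpha-synuclein, with the A53T point mutation. The plasmid is maintained in E. coli as a high-copy plasmid under ampicillin selection. The record does not list an origin of replication or any marker for selection in mammalian cells. No feature table is provided, so the description rests on the catalogue fields alone.

The SNCA coding sequence was inserted by restriction cloning between HindIII and EcoRI sites, both of which remain intact. It sits downstream of the CMV promoter, a strong constitutive promoter widely used for high-level expression in transfected mammalian cells. The backbone supplies an N-terminal HA epitope tag and a C-terminal 6x His tag. If the insert is in frame and lacks its own stop codon, the protein would be detectable with anti-HA antibodies and could be captured by metal-affinity methods, but the record does not confirm that the C-terminal tag is read through. The use of a BGH reverse sequencing primer suggests a bovine growth hormone polyadenylation region downstream of the insert, although this is not explicitly listed.

A53T is a well-known SNCA substitution linked to familial Parkinson's disease, consistent with the gene's PARK1 alias. The associated publication examined how alpha-synuclein overexpression affects aggregation of mutant huntingtin. The construct is therefore suited to overexpressing tagged mutant alpha-synuclein in cultured mammalian cells for studies of protein aggregation and neurodegeneration.
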