Addgene plasmid #40825: pHM6-alphasynuclein-A53T
Depositing lab: David Rubinsztein. Depositing organization: University of Cambridge. Publication: Alpha-synuclein overexpression promotes aggregation of mutant huntingtin. Furlong RA, Narain Y, Rankin J, Wyttenbach A, Rubinsztein DC. Biochem J. 2000 Mar 15;346 Pt 3:577-81. 10.1042/0264-6021:3460577 PubMed 10698681.
Backbone
  Vector backbone: pHM6
  Backbone manufacturer: Roche
  Backbone size w/o insert (bp): 5450
  Vector type: Mammalian Expression
Growth in bacteria
  Bacterial resistance: Ampicillin, 100 μg/mL
  Growth temperature: 37°C
  Growth strain: DH5alpha
  Copy number: High Copy
Gene/Insert
  Gene/Insert name: SNCA (alt name: Alpha-synuclein)
  Species: H. sapiens (human)
  Mutation: A53T
  Entrez Gene: SNCA (a.k.a. NACP, PARK1, PARK4, PD1)
  Promoter: CMV
  Tag / fusion protein: HA (N terminal on backbone); 6x His (C terminal on backbone)
  Cloning method: Restriction Enzyme; 5′ cloning site HindIII (not destroyed); 3′ cloning site EcoRI (not destroyed)
  Sequencing primers: 5′ CMV-F; 3′ BGH-rev
Terms and licenses: Academic/Nonprofit Terms; Industry Terms: Not Available to Industry
How to cite: pHM6-alphasynuclein-A53T was a gift from David Rubinsztein (Addgene plasmid # 40825 ; http://n2t.net/addgene:40825 ; RRID:Addgene_40825)
