LOCUS       Exported 5861 bp ds-DNA circular SYN 05-JAN-2023
DEFINITION  synthetic circular DNA
ACCESSION   .
VERSION     .
KEYWORDS    pHM6-alphasynuclein-A53T
SOURCE      synthetic DNA construct
  ORGANISM  synthetic DNA construct
REFERENCE   1 (bases 1 to 5861)
  AUTHORS   Furlong RA, Narain Y, Rankin J, Wyttenbach A, Rubinsztein DC
  TITLE     Alpha-synuclein overexpression promotes aggregation of mutant
            huntingtin.
  JOURNAL   Biochem J. 2000 Mar 15;346 Pt 3:577-81.
  PUBMED    10698681
REFERENCE   2 (bases 1 to 5861)
  AUTHORS   .
  TITLE     Direct Submission
  JOURNAL   Exported Jan 5, 2023 from SnapGene Server 1.1.58
            http://www.snapgene.com
FEATURES             Location/Qualifiers
     source          1..5861
                     /organism="synthetic DNA construct"
                     /mol_type="other DNA"
     primer_bind     complement(44..63)
                     /label=pRS-marker
                     /note="pRS vectors, use to sequence yeast selectable
                     marker"
     enhancer        235..614
                     /label=CMV enhancer
                     /note="human cytomegalovirus immediate early enhancer"
     promoter        615..818
                     /label=CMV promoter
                     /note="human cytomegalovirus (CMV) immediate early
                     promoter"
     primer_bind     769..789
                     /label=CMV-F
                     /note="Human CMV immediate early promoter, forward primer"
     primer_bind     863..882
                     /label=T7
                     /note="T7 promoter, forward primer"
     promoter        863..881
                     /label=T7 promoter
                     /note="promoter for bacteriophage T7 RNA polymerase"
     CDS             904..930
                     /codon_start=1
                     /product="HA (human influenza hemagglutinin) epitope tag"
                     /label=HA
                     /translation="YPYDVPDYA"
     CDS             1384..1401
                     /codon_start=1
                     /product="6xHis affinity tag"
                     /label=6xHis
                     /translation="HHHHHH"
     promoter        complement(1414..1432)
                     /label=SP6 promoter
                     /note="promoter for bacteriophage SP6 RNA polymerase"
     primer_bind     complement(1415..1432)
                     /label=SP6
                     /note="SP6 promoter, forward primer"
     primer_bind     complement(1452..1469)
                     /label=BGH-rev
                     /note="Bovine growth hormone terminator, reverse primer.
                     Also called BGH reverse"
     polyA_signal    1458..1682
                     /label=bGH poly(A) signal
                     /note="bovine growth hormone polyadenylation signal"
     rep_origin      1728..2156
                     /direction=RIGHT
                     /label=f1 ori
                     /note="f1 bacteriophage origin of replication; arrow
                     indicates direction of (+) strand synthesis"
     primer_bind     complement(1815..1834)
                     /label=F1ori-R
                     /note="F1 origin, reverse primer"
     primer_bind     2025..2046
                     /label=F1ori-F
                     /note="F1 origin, forward primer"
     primer_bind     complement(2165..2185)
                     /label=pBABE 3'
                     /note="SV40 enhancer, reverse primer for pBABE vectors"
     promoter        2170..2499
                     /label=SV40 promoter
                     /note="SV40 enhancer and early promoter"
     rep_origin      2350..2485
                     /label=SV40 ori
                     /note="SV40 origin of replication"
     primer_bind     2412..2431
                     /label=SV40pro-F
                     /note="SV40 promoter/origin, forward primer"
     CDS             2566..3360
                     /codon_start=1
                     /gene="aph(3')-II (or nptII)"
                     /product="aminoglycoside phosphotransferase from Tn5"
                     /label=NeoR/KanR
                     /note="confers resistance to neomycin, kanamycin, and G418
                     (Geneticin(R))"
                     /translation="MIEQDGLHAGSPAAWVERLFGYDWAQQTIGCSDAAVFRLSAQGRP
                     VLFVKTDLSGALNELQDEAARLSWLATTGVPCAAVLDVVTEAGRDWLLLGEVPGQDLLS
                     SHLAPAEKVSIMADAMRRLHTLDPATCPFDHQAKHRIERARTRMEAGLVDQDDLDEEHQ
                     GLAPAELFARLKARMPDGEDLVVTHGDACLPNIMVENGRFSGFIDCGRLGVADRYQDIA
                     LATRDIAEELGGEWADRFLVLYGIAAPDSQRIAFYRLLDEFF"
     primer_bind     complement(2620..2639)
                     /label=Neo-R
                     /note="Neomycin resistance gene, reverse primer"
     primer_bind     3230..3249
                     /label=Neo-F
                     /note="Neomycin resistance gene, forward primer"
     polyA_signal    3534..3655
                     /label=SV40 poly(A) signal
                     /note="SV40 polyadenylation signal"
     primer_bind     complement(3571..3590)
                     /label=SV40pA-R
                     /note="SV40 polyA, reverse primer"
     primer_bind     3625..3644
                     /label=EBV-rev
                     /note="SV40 polyA terminator, reverse primer"
     primer_bind     complement(3704..3720)
                     /label=M13 rev
                     /note="common sequencing primer, one of multiple similar
                     variants"
     primer_bind     complement(3704..3720)
                     /label=M13 Reverse
                     /note="In lacZ gene. Also called M13-rev"
     primer_bind     complement(3717..3739)
                     /label=M13/pUC Reverse
                     /note="In lacZ gene"
     protein_bind    3728..3744
                     /label=lac operator
                     /bound_moiety="lac repressor encoded by lacI"
                     /note="The lac repressor binds to the lac operator to
                     inhibit transcription in E. coli. This inhibition can be
                     relieved by adding lactose or
                     isopropyl-beta-D-thiogalactopyranoside (IPTG)."
     promoter        complement(3752..3782)
                     /label=lac promoter
                     /note="promoter for the E. coli lac operon"
     protein_bind    3797..3818
                     /label=CAP binding site
                     /bound_moiety="E. coli catabolite activator protein"
                     /note="CAP binding activates transcription in the presence
                     of cAMP."
     primer_bind     complement(3935..3952)
                     /label=L4440
                     /note="L4440 vector, forward primer"
     rep_origin      complement(4106..4694)
                     /direction=LEFT
                     /label=ori
                     /note="high-copy-number ColE1/pMB1/pBR322/pUC origin of
                     replication"
     primer_bind     complement(4186..4205)
                     /label=pBR322ori-F
                     /note="pBR322 origin, forward primer"
     CDS             complement(4865..5725)
                     /codon_start=1
                     /gene="bla"
                     /product="beta-lactamase"
                     /label=AmpR
                     /note="confers resistance to ampicillin, carbenicillin, and
                     related antibiotics"
                     /translation="MSIQHFRVALIPFFAAFCLPVFAHPETLVKVKDAEDQLGARVGYI
                     ELDLNSGKILESFRPEERFPMMSTFKVLLCGAVLSRIDAGQEQLGRRIHYSQNDLVEYS
                     PVTEKHLTDGMTVRELCSAAITMSDNTAANLLLTTIGGPKELTAFLHNMGDHVTRLDRW
                     EPELNEAIPNDERDTTMPVAMATTLRKLLTGELLTLASRQQLIDWMEADKVAGPLLRSA
                     LPAGWFIADKSGAGERGSRGIIAALGPDGKPSRIVVIYTTGSQATMDERNRQIAEIGAS
                     LIKHW"
     primer_bind     5488..5507
                     /label=Amp-R
                     /note="Ampicillin resistance gene, reverse primer"
     promoter        complement(5726..5830)
                     /gene="bla"
                     /label=AmpR promoter
ORIGIN
        1 gacggatcgg gagatctccc gatcccctat ggtgcactct cagtacaatc tgctctgatg
       61 ccgcatagtt aagccagtat ctgctccctg cttgtgtgtt ggaggtcgct gagtagtgcg
      121 cgagcaaaat ttaagctaca acaaggcaag gcttgaccga caattgcatg aagaatctgc
      181 ttagggttag gcgttttgcg ctgcttcgcg atgtacgggc cagatatacg cgttgacatt
      241 gattattgac tagttattaa tagtaatcaa ttacggggtc attagttcat agcccatata
      301 tggagttccg cgttacataa cttacggtaa atggcccgcc tggctgaccg cccaacgacc
      361 cccgcccatt gacgtcaata atgacgtatg ttcccatagt aacgccaata gggactttcc
      421 attgacgtca atgggtggag tatttacggt aaactgccca cttggcagta catcaagtgt
      481 atcatatgcc aagtacgccc cctattgacg tcaatgacgg taaatggccc gcctggcatt
      541 atgcccagta catgacctta tgggactttc ctacttggca gtacatctac gtattagtca
      601 tcgctattac catggtgatg cggttttggc agtacatcaa tgggcgtgga tagcggtttg
      661 actcacgggg atttccaagt ctccacccca ttgacgtcaa tgggagtttg ttttggcacc
      721 aaaatcaacg ggactttcca aaatgtcgta acaactccgc cccattgacg caaatgggcg
      781 gtaggcgtgt acggtgggag gtctatataa gcagagctct ctggctaact agagaaccca
      841 ctgcttactg gcttatcgaa attaatacga ctcactatag ggagacccaa gctggagacc
      901 atgtacccat acgacgtccc agactacgct ggaagcttga tggatgtatt catgaaagga
      961 ctttcaaagg ccaaggaggg agttgtggct gctgctgaga aaaccaaaca gggtgtggca
     1021 gaagcagcag gaaagacaaa agagggtgtt ctctatgtag gctccaaaac caaggaggga
     1081 gtggtgcatg gtgtgacaac agtggctgag aagaccaaag agcaagtgac aaatgttgga
     1141 ggagcagtgg tgacgggtgt gacagcagta gcccagaaga cagtggaggg agcagggagc
     1201 attgcagcag ccactggctt tgtcaaaaag gaccagttgg gcaagaatga agaaggagcc
     1261 ccacaggaag gaattctgga agatatgcct gtggatcctg acaatgaggc ttatgaaatg
     1321 ccttctgagg aagggtatca agactacgaa cctgaagccg agaattcgcg gccgctacac
     1381 gtgcatcatc atcatcatca ttaagggccc tattctatag tgtcacctaa atgctagagc
     1441 tcgctgatca gcctcgactg tgccttctag ttgccagcca tctgttgttt gcccctcccc
     1501 cgtgccttcc ttgaccctgg aaggtgccac tcccactgtc ctttcctaat aaaatgagga
     1561 aattgcatcg cattgtctga gtaggtgtca ttctattctg gggggtgggg tggggcagga
     1621 cagcaagggg gaggattggg aagacaatag caggcatgct ggggatgcgg tgggctctat
     1681 ggcttctgag gcggaaagaa ccagctgggg ctctaggggg tatccccnnn nnnnnnnnnn
     1741 nnnnnnnnnn nnnnnnnnnn nnnnnnnnnn nnnnnnnnnn nnnnnnnnnn nnnnnnnnnn
     1801 nnnnnnnnnn nnnnnnnnnn nnnnnnnnnn nnnnnnnnnn nnnnnnnnnn ncnnnnnnnn
     1861 nnnnnnnnnn nnnnnnnnnn nnnnnnnnnn nnnnnnnnnn nnnnnnnnnn nnnnnnnnnn
     1921 nnnnnnnnnn nnnnnnnnnn nnnannnnnn nnnnnnnnnn nnnnnnnnnn nnnnnnnnnn
     1981 nnnnnnnnnn nnncctttga cgttggagtc cacgttcttt aatagtggac tcttgttcca
     2041 aactggaaca acactcaacc ctatctcggt ctattctttt gatttataag ggattttgcc
     2101 gatttcggcc tattggttaa aaaatgagct gatttaacaa aaatttaacg cgaattaatt
     2161 ctgtggaatg tgtgtcagtt agggtgtgga aagtccccag gctccccagc aggcagaagt
     2221 atgcaaagca tgcatctcaa ttagtcagca accaggtgtg gaaagtcccc aggctcccca
     2281 gcaggcagaa gtatgcaaag catgcatctc aattagtcag caaccatagt cccgccccta
     2341 actccgccca tcccgcccct aactccgccc agttccgccc attctccgcc ccatggctga
     2401 ctaatttttt ttatttatgc agaggccgag gccgcctctg cctctgagct attccagaag
     2461 tagtgaggag gcttttttgg aggcctaggc ttttgcaaaa agctcccggg agcttgtata
     2521 tccattttcg gatctgatca agagacagga tgaggatcgt ttcgcatgat tgaacaagat
     2581 ggattgcacg caggttctcc ggccgcttgg gtggagaggc tattcggcta tgactgggca
     2641 caacagacaa tcggctgctc tgatgccgcc gtgttccggc tgtcagcgca ggggcgcccg
     2701 gttctttttg tcaagaccga cctgtccggt gccctgaatg aactgcagga cgaggcagcg
     2761 cggctatcgt ggctggccac gacgggcgtt ccttgcgcag ctgtgctcga cgttgtcact
     2821 gaagcgggaa gggactggct gctattgggc gaagtgccgg ggcaggatct cctgtcatct
     2881 caccttgctc ctgccgagaa agtatccatc atggctgatg caatgcggcg gctgcatacg
     2941 cttgatccgg ctacctgccc attcgaccac caagcgaaac atcgcatcga gcgagcacgt
     3001 actcggatgg aagccggtct tgtcgatcag gatgatctgg acgaagagca tcaggggctc
     3061 gcgccagccg aactgttcgc caggctcaag gcgcgcatgc ccgacggcga ggatctcgtc
     3121 gtgacccatg gcgatgcctg cttgccgaat atcatggtgg aaaatggccg cttttctgga
     3181 ttcatcgact gtggccggct gggtgtggcg gaccgctatc aggacatagc gttggctacc
     3241 cgtgatattg ctgaagagct tggcggcgaa tgggctgacc gcttcctcgt gctttacggt
     3301 atcgccgctc ccgattcgca gcgcatcgcc ttctatcgcc ttcttgacga gttcttctga
     3361 gcgggactct ggggttcgaa atgaccgacc aagcgacgcc caacctgcca tcacgagatt
     3421 tcgattccac cgccgccttc tatgaaaggt tgggcttcgg aatcgttttc cgggacgccg
     3481 gctggatgat cctccagcgc ggggatctca tgctggagtt cttcgcccac cccaacttgt
     3541 ttattgcagc ttataatggt tacaaataaa gcaatagcat cacaaatttc acaaataaag
     3601 catttttttc actgcattct agttgtggtt tgtccaaact catcaatgta tcttatcatg
     3661 tctgtatacc gtcgacctct agctagagct tggcgtaatc atggtcatag ctgtttcctg
     3721 tgtgaaattg ttatccgctc acaattccac acaacatacg agccggaagc ataaagtgta
     3781 aagcctgggg tgcctaatga gtgagctaac tcacattaat tgcgttgcgc tcactgcccg
     3841 ctttccagtc gggaaacctg tcgtgccagc tgcattaatg aatcggccaa cgcgcgggga
     3901 gaggcggttt gcgtattggg cgctcttccg cttcctcgct cactgactcg ctgcgctcgg
     3961 tcgttcggct gcggcgagcg gtatcagctc actcaaaggc ggtaatacgg ttatccacag
     4021 aatcagggga taacgcagga aagaacatgt gagcaaaagg ccagcaaaag gccaggaacc
     4081 gtaaaaaggc cgcgttgctg gcgtttttcc ataggctccg cccccctgac gagcatcaca
     4141 aaaatcgacg ctcaagtcag aggtggcgaa acccgacagg actataaaga taccaggcgt
     4201 ttccccctgg aagctccctc gtgcgctctc ctgttccgac cctgccgctt accggatacc
     4261 tgtccgcctt tctcccttcg ggaagcgtgg cgctttctca tagctcacgc tgtaggtatc
     4321 tcagttcggt gtaggtcgtt cgctccaagc tgggctgtgt gcacgaaccc cccgttcagc
     4381 ccgaccgctg cgccttatcc ggtaactatc gtcttgagtc caacccggta agacacgact
     4441 tatcgccact ggcagcagcc actggtaaca ggattagcag agcgaggtat gtaggcggtg
     4501 ctacagagtt cttgaagtgg tggcctaact acggctacac tagaagaaca gtatttggta
     4561 tctgcgctct gctgaagcca gttaccttcg gaaaaagagt tggtagctct tgatccggca
     4621 aacaaaccac cgctggtagc ggtggttttt ttgtttgcaa gcagcagatt acgcgcagaa
     4681 aaaaaggatc tcaagaagat cctttgatct tttctacggg gtctgacgct cagtggaacg
     4741 aaaactcacg ttaagggatt ttggtcatga gattatcaaa aaggatcttc acctagatcc
     4801 ttttaaatta aaaatgaagt tttaaatcaa tctaaagtat atatgagtaa acttggtctg
     4861 acagttacca atgcttaatc agtgaggcac ctatctcagc gatctgtcta tttcgttcat
     4921 ccatagttgc ctgactcccc gtcgtgtaga taactacgat acgggagggc ttaccatctg
     4981 gccccagtgc tgcaatgata ccgcgagacc cacgctcacc ggctccagat ttatcagcaa
     5041 taaaccagcc agccggaagg gccgagcgca gaagtggtcc tgcaacttta tccgcctcca
     5101 tccagtctat taattgttgc cgggaagcta gagtaagtag ttcgccagtt aatagtttgc
     5161 gcaacgttgt tgccattgct acaggcatcg tggtgtcacg ctcgtcgttt ggtatggctt
     5221 cattcagctc cggttcccaa cgatcaaggc gagttacatg atcccccatg ttgtgcaaaa
     5281 aagcggttag ctccttcggt cctccgatcg ttgtcagaag taagttggcc gcagtgttat
     5341 cactcatggt tatggcagca ctgcataatt ctcttactgt catgccatcc gtaagatgct
     5401 tttctgtgac tggtgagtac tcaaccaagt cattctgaga atagtgtatg cggcgaccga
     5461 gttgctcttg cccggcgtca atacgggata ataccgcgcc acatagcaga actttaaaag
     5521 tgctcatcat tggaaaacgt tcttcggggc gaaaactctc aaggatctta ccgctgttga
     5581 gatccagttc gatgtaaccc actcgtgcac ccaactgatc ttcagcatct tttactttca
     5641 ccagcgtttc tgggtgagca aaaacaggaa ggcaaaatgc cgcaaaaaag ggaataaggg
     5701 cgacacggaa atgttgaata ctcatactct tcctttttca atattattga agcatttatc
     5761 agggttattg tctcatgagc ggatacatat ttgaatgtat ttagaaaaat aaacaaatag
     5821 gggttccgcg cacatttccc cgaaaagtgc cacctgacgt c
//
